Addgene plasmid #54405: LI F-G neo c2
Depositing lab: Martin Parniske. Depositing organization: Ludwig-Maximilians-Universitaet Muenchen (LMU). Publication: A modular plasmid assembly kit for multigene expression, gene silencing and silencing rescue in plants. Binder A, Lambert J, Morbitzer R, Popp C, Ott T, Lahaye T, Parniske M. PLoS One. 2014 Feb 13;9(2):e88218. doi: 10.1371/journal.pone.0088218. eCollection 2014. PubMed 24551083.
Backbone
  Vector backbone: pUC57(Gent)
  Backbone manufacturer: Parniske lab
  Vector type: cloning vector
Growth in bacteria
  Bacterial resistance: Gentamicin, 10 μg/mL
  Growth temperature: 37°C
  Growth strain: DH5alpha
  Copy number: High Copy
Gene/Insert
  Gene/Insert name: neomycin phosphotransferase II (nptII)
  Species: Synthetic
  Cloning method: Unknown
  Sequencing primers: 5′ M13-F20; 3′ M13Rev
Terms and licenses: Academic/Nonprofit Terms; Industry Terms: Not Available to Industry
How to cite: LI F-G neo c2 was a gift from Martin Parniske (Addgene plasmid # 54405 ; http://n2t.net/addgene:54405 ; RRID:Addgene_54405)
