[The description below was written by a language model from this plasmid's Addgene catalogue record and pLannotate feature annotations shown in this document.]
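Description:
LI F-G neo c2 is a 4,239-nt bacterial cloning vector built on pUC57(Gent), a gentamicin-selectable derivative of pUC57. It comes from a modular plasmid assembly kit developed for multigene expression, gene silencing and silencing rescue in plants. It replicates in E. coli at high copy from a ColE1/pUC-type origin. Selection is through the aacC1 gentamicin acetyltransferase gene, which sits downstream of a class 1 integron Pc promoter. The annotation also picks up typical pUC remnants that are backbone residues rather than functional parts: short rop, bom and lacI fragments, plus a lacZα fragment with the lac promoter, operator and CAP site. These flank the insert region, and the listed M13 sequencing primers presumably anneal near there.

The payload is a complete plant selectable-marker cassette. A nopaline synthase (NOS) promoter drives neomycin phosphotransferase II (nptII, the Tn5 aminoglycoside phosphotransferase), and the unit ends with the NOS terminator and polyadenylation signal. Between the nptII coding sequence and the terminator lie short fragments annotated as ble and ocd. These are probably carried-over flanking sequence from the Tn5 and Ti-plasmid sources of the cassette, not expressed genes. In plant cells nptII confers resistance to kanamycin, neomycin and G418, which allows selection of transformed tissue.

The "LI F-G" part of the name suggests a level I module occupying a defined F-to-G position in the kit's assembly scheme, so that the marker could be combined with other modules into larger multigene constructs. However, the record lists the cloning method as unknown and the feature table annotates no assembly sites. The plasmid has no annotated T-DNA borders or Agrobacterium replication functions, so it appears to be a donor part and not a plant transformation vector itself.
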