Features (pLannotate 1.2.2; 15 found; start..end, strand, type, name):
     24..52      +  promoter       Pc promoter: intI1 (promoter lies within the coding sequence); class 1 integron promoter
    241..771     +  CDS            aacC1: AACC1_PSEAI - Experimental evidence at protein level: Swiss-Prot protein existence level 1. Responsible for gentamicin resistance and has a limited substrate range. From Pseudomonas aeruginosa.
    888..923     +  CDS            rop (fragment): Rop protein, which maintains plasmids at low copy number; rop
   1025..1124    +  misc_feature   bom (fragment): basis of mobility region from pBR322
   1130..1287    -  CDS            lacZα (fragment): LacZα fragment of β-galactosidase; lacZ fragment
   1456..1639    +  promoter       NOS promoter: nopaline synthase promoter NOS promoter
   1660..2454    +  CDS            NeoR/KanR: aminoglycoside phosphotransferase from Tn5; aph(3')-II (or nptII); confers resistance to neomycin, kanamycin, and G418 (Geneticin®)
   2475..2624    +  CDS            ble (fragment): BLE_KLEPN - Experimental evidence at protein level: Swiss-Prot protein existence level 1. Binding protein with a strong affinity to the bleomycin family of antibiotics. Binds to CL990; an antimitotic-antibiotic compound. From Klebsiella pneumoniae.
   2631..2837    +  CDS            ocd (fragment): OCD_AGRFC - Experimental evidence at protein level: Swiss-Prot protein existence level 1. Catalyzes the conversion of L-ornithine into L-proline with release of ammonia. Is involved in the utilization of nopaline, a catabolic pathway that proceeds through L-arginine and L-ornithine to L-proline. Nopaline is a predominant opine in plant cells transformed with Ti plasmid pTiC58. From Agrobacterium fabrum (strain C58 / ATCC 33970) (Agrobacterium tumefaciens (strain C58)).
   2844..3096    +  terminator     NOS terminator: nopaline synthase terminator and poly(A) signal
   3182..3198    -  protein_bind   lac operator: The lac repressor binds to the lac operator to inhibit transcription in E. coli. This inhibition can be relieved by adding lactose or isopropyl-β-D-thiogalactopyranoside (IPTG). lac repressor encoded by lacI
   3206..3236    -  promoter       lac promoter: promoter for the E. coli lac operon
   3251..3272    -  protein_bind   CAP binding site: CAP binding activates transcription in the presence of cAMP. E. coli catabolite activator protein
   3285..3377    -  CDS            lacI (fragment): lac repressor; lacI; The lac repressor binds to the lac operator to inhibit transcription in E. coli. This inhibition can be relieved by adding lactose or isopropyl-β-D-thiogalactopyranoside (IPTG).
   3560..4148    -  rep_origin     ori: high-copy-number ColE1/pMB1/pBR322/pUC origin of replication
>Addgene plasmid #54405 | LI F-G neo c2 | depositor full sequence | sequence record 84625 | Full Sequence
AACGGATGAAGGCACGAACCCAGTTGACATAAGCCTGTTCGGTTCGTAAACTGTAATGCAAGTAGCGTAT
GCGCTCACGCAACTGGTCCAGAACCTTGACCGAACGCAGCGGTGGTAACGGCGCAGTGGCGGTTTTCATG
GCTTGTTATGACTGTTTTTTTGTACAGTCTATGCCTCGGGCATCCAAGCAGCAAGCGCGTTACGCCGTGG
GTCGATGTTTGATGTTATGGAGCAGCAACGATGTTACGCAGCAGCAACGATGTTACGCAGCAGGGCAGTC
GCCCTAAAACAAAGTTAGGTGGCTCAAGTATGGGCATCATTCGCACATGTAGGCTCGGCCCTGACCAAGT
CAAATCCATGCGGGCTGCTCTTGATCTTTTCGGTCGTGAGTTCGGCGACGTAGCCACCTACTCCCAACAT
CAGCCGGACTCCGATTACCTCGGGAACTTGCTCCGTAGTAAGACATTCATCGCGCTTGCTGCCTTCGACC
AAGAAGCGGTTGTTGGCGCTCTCGCGGCTTACGTTCTGCCCAGGTTTGAGCAGCCGCGTAGTGAGATCTA
TATCTATGATCTCGCAGTCTCCGGCGAGCACCGGAGGCAGGGCATTGCCACCGCGCTCATCAATCTCCTC
AAGCATGAGGCCAACGCGCTTGGTGCTTATGTGATCTACGTGCAAGCAGATTACGGTGACGATCCCGCAG
TGGCTCTCTATACAAAGTTGGGCATACGGGAAGAAGTGATGCACTTTGATATCGACCCAAGTACCGCCAC
CTAACAATTCGTTCAAGCCGAGATCGGCTTCCCGGCCGCGGAGTTGTTCGGTAAATTGTCACAACGCCGC
TCATGACATTAACCTATAAAAATAGGCGTATCACGAGGCCCTTTTGTCTCGCGCGTTTCGGTGATGACGG
TGAAAACCTCTGACACATGCAGCTCCCGGAGAAGGTCACAGCTTGTCTGTAAGCGGATGCCGGGAGCAGA
CAAGCCCGTCAGGGCGCGTCAGCGGGTGTTGGCGGGTGTCGGGGCTGGCTTAACTATGCGGCATCAGAGC
AGATTGTACTGAGAGTGCACCATATGCGGTGTGAAATACCGCACAGATGCGTAAGGAGAAAATACCGCAT
CAGGCGCCATTCGCCATTCAGGCTGCGCAACTGTTGGGAAGGGCGATCGGTGCGGGCCTCTTCGCTATTA
CGCCAGCTGGCGAAAGGGGGATGTGCTGCAAGGCGATTAAGTTGGGTAACGCCAGGGTTTTCCCAGTCAC
GACGTTGTAAAACGACGGCCAGTGAATTCGAGCTCGGTACCTCGCGAATGCATCTAGATATCGGATCCCG
GTCTCTTGAGGATCATGAGCGGAGAATTAAGGGAGTCACGTTATGACCCCCGCCGATGACGCGGGACAAG
CCGTTTTACGTTTGGAACTGACAGAACCGCAACGTTGAAGGAGCCACTCAGCCGCGGGTTTCTGGAGTTT
AATGAGCTAAGCACATACGTCAGAAACCATTATTGCGCGTTCAAAAGTCGCCTAAGGTCACTATCAGCTA
GCAAATATTTCTTGTCAAAAATGCTCCACTGACGTTCCATAAATTCCCCTCGGTATCCAATTAGAGTCTC
ATATTCACTCTCAATCCAAATAATCTGCACCGGATCTGGATCGTTTCGCATGATTGAACAAGATGGATTG
CACGCAGGTTCTCCGGCCGCTTGGGTGGAGAGGCTATTCGGCTATGACTGGGCACAACAGACAATCGGCT
GCTCTGATGCCGCCGTGTTCCGGCTGTCAGCGCAGGGGCGCCCGGTTCTTTTTGTCAAGACCGACCTGTC
CGGTGCCCTGAATGAACTGCAGGACGAGGCAGCGCGGCTATCGTGGCTGGCCACGACGGGCGTTCCTTGC
GCAGCTGTGCTCGACGTTGTCACTGAAGCGGGAAGGGACTGGCTGCTATTGGGCGAAGTGCCGGGGCAGG
ATCTCCTGTCATCTCACCTTGCTCCTGCCGAGAAAGTATCCATCATGGCTGATGCAATGCGGCGGCTGCA
TACGCTTGATCCGGCTACCTGCCCATTCGACCACCAAGCGAAACATCGCATCGAGCGAGCACGTACTCGG
ATGGAAGCCGGTCTTGTCGATCAGGATGATCTGGACGAAGAGCATCAGGGGCTCGCGCCAGCCGAACTGT
TCGCCAGGCTCAAGGCGCGCATGCCCGACGGCGATGATCTCGTCGTGACCCATGGCGATGCCTGCTTGCC
GAATATCATGGTGGAAAATGGCCGCTTTTCTGGATTCATCGACTGTGGCCGGCTGGGTGTGGCGGACCGC
TATCAGGACATAGCGTTGGCTACCCGTGATATTGCTGAAGAGCTTGGCGGCGAATGGGCTGACCGCTTCC
TCGTGCTTTACGGTATCGCCGCTCCCGATTCGCAGCGCATCGCCTTCTATCGCCTTCTTGACGAGTTCTT
CTGAGCGGGACTCTGGGGTTCGAAATGACCGACCAAGCGACGCCCAACCTGCCATCACGAGATTTCGATT
CCACCGCCGCCTTCTATGAAAGGTTGGGCTTCGGAATCGTTTTCCGGGACGCCGGCTGGATGATCCTCCA
GCGCGGGGATCTCATGCTGGAGTTCTTCGCCCACGGGATCTCTGCGGAACAGGCGGTCGAAGGTGCCGAT
ATCATTACGACAGCAACGGCCGACAAGCACAACGCCACGATCCTGAGCGACAATATGATCGGGCCCGGCG
TCCACATCAACGGCGTCGGCGGCGACTGCCCAGGCAAGACCGAGATGCACCGCGATATCTTGCTGCGTTC
GGATATTTTCGTGGAGTTCCCGCCACAGACCCGGATGATCCCCGATCGTTCAAACATTTGGCAATAAAGT
TTCTTAAGATTGAATCCTGTTGCCGGTCTTGCGATGATTATCATATAATTTCTGTTGAATTACGTTAAGC
ATGTAATAATTAACATGTAATGCATGACGTTATTTATGAGATGGGTTTTTATGATTAGAGTCCCGCAATT
ATACATTTAATACGCGATAGAAAACAAAATATAGCGCGCAAACTAGGATAAATTATCGCGCGCGGTGTCA
TCTATGTTACTAGATCGGGTGTCTGAGACCGGGCCCGTCGACTGCAGAGGCCTGCATGCAAGCTTGGCGT
AATCATGGTCATAGCTGTTTCCTGTGTGAAATTGTTATCCGCTCACAATTCCACACAACATACGAGCCGG
AAGCATAAAGTGTAAAGCCTGGGGTGCCTAATGAGTGAGCTAACTCACATTAATTGCGTTGCGCTCACTG
CCCGCTTTCCAGTCGGGAAACCTGTCGTGCCAGCTGCATTAATGAATCGGCCAACGCGCGGGGAGAGGCG
GTTTGCGTATTGGGCGCTCTTCCGCTTCCTCGCTCACTGACTCGCTGCGCTCGGTCGTTCGGCTGCGGCG
AGCGGTATCAGCTCACTCAAAGGCGGTAATACGGTTATCCACAGAATCAGGGGATAACGCAGGAAAGAAC
ATGTGAGCAAAAGGCCAGCAAAAGGCCAGGAACCGTAAAAAGGCCGCGTTGCTGGCGTTTTTCCATAGGC
TCCGCCCCCCTGACGAGCATCACAAAAATCGACGCTCAAGTCAGAGGTGGCGAAACCCGACAGGACTATA
AAGATACCAGGCGTTTCCCCCTGGAAGCTCCCTCGTGCGCTCTCCTGTTCCGACCCTGCCGCTTACCGGA
TACCTGTCCGCCTTTCTCCCTTCGGGAAGCGTGGCGCTTTCTCATAGCTCACGCTGTAGGTATCTCAGTT
CGGTGTAGGTCGTTCGCTCCAAGCTGGGCTGTGTGCACGAACCCCCCGTTCAGCCCGACCGCTGCGCCTT
ATCCGGTAACTATCGTCTTGAGTCCAACCCGGTAAGACACGACTTATCGCCACTGGCAGCAGCCACTGGT
AACAGGATTAGCAGAGCGAGGTATGTAGGCGGTGCTACAGAGTTCTTGAAGTGGTGGCCTAACTACGGCT
ACACTAGAAGAACAGTATTTGGTATCTGCGCTCTGCTGAAGCCAGTTACCTTCGGAAAAAGAGTTGGTAG
CTCTTGATCCGGCAAACAAACCACCGCTGGTAGCGGTGGTTTTTTTGTTTGCAAGCAGCAGATTACGCGC
AGAAAAAAAGGATCTCAAGAAGATCCTTTGATCTTTTCTACGGGGTCTGACGCTCAGTGGAACGAAAACT
CACGTTAAGGGATTTTGGTCATGAGGCGCACACCGTGGA
