>Addgene plasmid #54405 | LI F-G neo c2 | addgene partial sequence | sequence record 87707 | M13pUC-Fwd 5'-CCCAGTCACGACGTTGTAAAACG-3'
TCGAGCTCGGTACCTCGCGAATGCATCTAGATATCGGATCCCGGTCTCAGACACCCGATCTAGTAACATA
GATGACACCGCGCGCGATAATTTATCCTAGTTTGCGCGCTATATTTTGTTTTCTATCGCGTATTAAATGT
ATAATTGCGGGACTCTAATCATAAAAACCCATCTCATAAATAACGTCATGCATTACATGTTAATTATTAC
ATGCTTAACGTAATTCAACAGAAATTATATGATAATCATCGCAAGACCGGCAACAGGATTCAATCTTAAG
AAACTTTATTGCCAAATGTTTGAACGATCGGGGATCATCCGGGTCTGTGGCGGGAACTCCACGAAAATAT
CCGAACGCAGCAAGATATCGCGGTGCATCTCGGTCTTGCCTGGGCAGTCGCCGCCGACGCCGTTGATGTG
GACGCCGGGCCCGATCATATTGTCGCTCAGGATCGTGGCGTTGTGCTTGTCGGCCGTTGCTGTCGTAATG
ATATCGGCACCTTCGACCGCCTGTTCCGCAGAGATCCCGTGGGCGAAGAACTCCAGCATGAGATCCCCGC
GCTGGAGGATCATCCAGCCGGCGTCCCGGAAAACGATTCCGAAGCCCAACCTTTCATAGAAGGCGGCGGT
GGAATCGAAATCTCGTGATGGCAGGTTGGGCGTCGCTTGGTCGGTCATTTCGAACCCCAGAGTCCCGCTC
AGAAGAACTCGTCAAGAAGGCGATAGAAGGCGATGCGCTGCGAATCGGGAGCGGCGATACCGTAAAGCAC
GAGGAAGCGGTCAGCCCATTCGCCGCCAAGCTCTTCAGCAATATCACGGGTAGCCAACGCTATGTCCTGA
TAGCGGTCCGCCACACCCAGCCGGCCACAGTCGATGAATCCAGAAAAGCGGCCATTTTCCACCATGATAT
TCGGCAAGCAGGCATCGCCATGGGTCACGACGAGATCATCGCCGTCGGGCATGCGCGCCTTGAGCCTGGC
GAACAGTTCGGCTGGCGCGAGCCCCTGATGCTCTTCGTCCAGATCATCCTGATCGA
