>Addgene plasmid #54405 | LI F-G neo c2 | addgene partial sequence | sequence record 87710 | M13pUC-Rev 5'-AGCGGATAACAATTTCACACAGG-3'
AGCTTGCATGCAGGCCTCTGCAGTCGACGGGCCCGGTCTCTTGAGGATCATGAGCGGAGAATTAAGGGAG
TCACGTTATGACCCCCGCCGATGACGCGGGACAAGCCGTTTTACGTTTGGAACTGACAGAACCGCAACGT
TGAAGGAGCCACTCAGCCGCGGGTTTCTGGAGTTTAATGAGCTAAGCACATACGTCAGAAACCATTATTG
CGCGTTCAAAAGTCGCCTAAGGTCACTATCAGCTAGCAAATATTTCTTGTCAAAAATGCTCCACTGACGT
TCCATAAATTCCCCTCGGTATCCAATTAGAGTCTCATATTCACTCTCAATCCAAATAATCTGCACCGGAT
CTGGATCGTTTCGCATGATTGAACAAGATGGATTGCACGCAGGTTCTCCGGCCGCTTGGGTGGAGAGGCT
ATTCGGCTATGACTGGGCACAACAGACAATCGGCTGCTCTGATGCCGCCGTGTTCCGGCTGTCAGCGCAG
GGGCGCCCGGTTCTTTTTGTCAAGACCGACCTGTCCGGTGCCCTGAATGAACTGCAGGACGAGGCAGCGC
GGCTATCGTGGCTGGCCACGACGGGCGTTCCTTGCGCAGCTGTGCTCGACGTTGTCACTGAAGCGGGAAG
GGACTGGCTGCTATTGGGCGAAGTGCCGGGGCAGGATCTCCTGTCATCTCACCTTGCTCCTGCCGAGAAA
GTATCCATCATGGCTGATGCAATGCGGCGGCTGCATACGCTTGATCCGGCTACCTGCCCATTCGACCACC
AAGCGAAACATCGCATCGAGCGAGCACGTACTCGGATGGAAGCCGGTCTTGTCGATCAGGATGATCTGGA
CGAAGAGCATCAGGGGCTCGCGCCAGCCGAACTGTTCGCCAGGCTCAAGGCGCGCATGCCCGACGGCGAT
GATCTCGTCGTGACCCATGGCGATGCCTGCTTGCCGAATATCATGGTGGAAAATGGCCGCTTTTCTGGAT
TCATCGACTGTGGCCGGCTGGGTGTGGCGGACCGCTATCAGGACATAGCGTTGGCTACCCGTGATATTGC
TGA
